>Addgene plasmid #205186 | pHR-flag-GFP-iCAM-1 | addgene full sequence | sequence record 405255 | Addgene NGS Result
GATGCATGCTTTGCATACTTCTGCCTGCTGGGGAGCCTGGGGACTTTCCACACCTGGTTGCTGACTAATT
GAGATGCATGCTTTGCATACTTCTGCCTGCTGGGGAGCCTGGGGACTTTCCACACCCTAACTGACACACA
TTCCACAGCTGCATTAATGAATCGGCCAACGCGCGGGGAGAGGCGGTTTGCGTATTGGGCGCTCTTCCGC
TTCCTCGCTCACTGACTCGCTGCGCTCGGTCGTTCGGCTGCGGCGAGCGGTATCAGCTCACTCAAAGGCG
GTAATACGGTTATCCACAGAATCAGGGGATAACGCAGGAAAGAACATGTGAGCAAAAGGCCAGCAAAAGG
CCAGGAACCGTAAAAAGGCCGCGTTGCTGGCGTTTTTCCATAGGCTCCGCCCCCCTGACGAGCATCACAA
AAATCGACGCTCAAGTCAGAGGTGGCGAAACCCGACAGGACTATAAAGATACCAGGCGTTTCCCCCTGGA
AGCTCCCTCGTGCGCTCTCCTGTTCCGACCCTGCCGCTTACCGGATACCTGTCCGCCTTTCTCCCTTCGG
GAAGCGTGGCGCTTTCTCATAGCTCACGCTGTAGGTATCTCAGTTCGGTGTAGGTCGTTCGCTCCAAGCT
GGGCTGTGTGCACGAACCCCCCGTTCAGCCCGACCGCTGCGCCTTATCCGGTAACTATCGTCTTGAGTCC
AACCCGGTAAGACACGACTTATCGCCACTGGCAGCAGCCACTGGTAACAGGATTAGCAGAGCGAGGTATG
TAGGCGGTGCTACAGAGTTCTTGAAGTGGTGGCCTAACTACGGCTACACTAGAAGAACAGTATTTGGTAT
CTGCGCTCTGCTGAAGCCAGTTACCTTCGGAAAAAGAGTTGGTAGCTCTTGATCCGGCAAACAAACCACC
GCTGGTAGCGGTGGTTTTTTTGTTTGCAAGCAGCAGATTACGCGCAGAAAAAAAGGATCTCAAGAAGATC
CTTTGATCTTTTCTACGGGGTCTGACGCTCAGTGGAACGAAAACTCACGTTAAGGGATTTTGGTCATGAG
ATTATCAAAAAGGATCTTCACCTAGATCCTTTTAAATTAAAAATGAAGTTTTAAATCAATCTAAAGTATA
TATGAGTAAACTTGGTCTGACAGTTACCAATGCTTAATCAGTGAGGCACCTATCTCAGCGATCTGTCTAT
TTCGTTCATCCATAGTTGCCTGACTCCCCGTCGTGTAGATAACTACGATACGGGAGGGCTTACCATCTGG
CCCCAGTGCTGCAATGATACCGCGAGACCCACGCTCACCGGCTCCAGATTTATCAGCAATAAACCAGCCA
GCCGGAAGGGCCGAGCGCAGAAGTGGTCCTGCAACTTTATCCGCCTCCATCCAGTCTATTAATTGTTGCC
GGGAAGCTAGAGTAAGTAGTTCGCCAGTTAATAGTTTGCGCAACGTTGTTGCCATTGCTACAGGCATCGT
GGTGTCACGCTCGTCGTTTGGTATGGCTTCATTCAGCTCCGGTTCCCAACGATCAAGGCGAGTTACATGA
TCCCCCATGTTGTGCAAAAAAGCGGTTAGCTCCTTCGGTCCTCCGATCGTTGTCAGAAGTAAGTTGGCCG
CAGTGTTATCACTCATGGTTATGGCAGCACTGCATAATTCTCTTACTGTCATGCCATCCGTAAGATGCTT
TTCTGTGACTGGTGAGTACTCAACCAAGTCATTCTGAGAATAGTGTATGCGGCGACCGAGTTGCTCTTGC
CCGGCGTCAATACGGGATAATACCGCGCCACATAGCAGAACTTTAAAAGTGCTCATCATTGGAAAACGTT
CTTCGGGGCGAAAACTCTCAAGGATCTTACCGCTGTTGAGATCCAGTTCGATGTAACCCACTCGTGCACC
CAACTGATCTTCAGCATCTTTTACTTTCACCAGCGTTTCTGGGTGAGCAAAAACAGGAAGGCAAAATGCC
GCAAAAAAGGGAATAAGGGCGACACGGAAATGTTGAATACTCATACTCTTCCTTTTTCAATATTATTGAA
GCATTTATCAGGGTTATTGTCTCATGAGCGGATACATATTTGAATGTATTTAGAAAAATAAACAAATAGG
GGTTCCGCGCACATTTCCCCGAAAAGTGCCACCTGACGTCTAAGAAACCATTATTATCATGACATTAACC
TATAAAAATAGGCGTATCACGAGGCCCTTTCGTCTCGCGCGTTTCGGTGATGACGGTGAAAACCTCTGAC
ACATGCAGCTCCCGGAGACGGTCACAGCTTGTCTGTAAGCGGATGCCGGGAGCAGACAAGCCCGTCAGGG
CGCGTCAGCGGGTGTTGGCGGGTGTCGGGGCTGGCTTAACTATGCGGCATCAGAGCAGATTGTACTGAGA
GTGCACCATTCGACGCTCTCCCTTATGCGACTCCTGCATTAGGAAGCAGCCCAGTAGTAGGTTGAGGCCG
TTGAGCACCGCCGCCGCAAGGAATGGTGCATGCAAGGAGATGGCGCCCAACAGTCCCCCGGCCACGGGGC
CTGCCACCATACCCACGCCGAAACAAGCGCTCATGAGCCCGAAGTGGCGAGCCCGATCTTCCCCATCGGT
GATGTCGGCGATATAGGCGCCAGCAACCGCACCTGTGGCGCCGGTGATGCCGGCCACGATGCGTCCGGCG
TAGAGGATCTGGCTAGCGATGACCCTGCTGATTGGTTCGCTGACCATTTCCGGGTGCGGGACGGCGTTAC
CAGAAACTCAGAAGGTTCGTCCAACCAAACCGACTCTGACGGCAGTTTACGAGAGAGATGATAGGGTCTG
CTTCAGTAAGCCAGATGCTACACAATTAGGCTTGTACATATTGTCGTTAGAACGCGGCTACAATTAATAC
ATAACCTTATGTATCATACACATACGATTTAGGTGACACTATAGAATACACGGAATTAATTCTAGATGCT
GCTAGAGATTTTCCACACTGACTAAAAGGGTCTGAGGGATCTCTAGTTACCAGAGTCACACAACAGACGG
GCACACACTACTTGAAGCACTCAAGGCAAGCTTTATTGAGGCTTAAGCAGTGGGTTCCCTAGTTAGCCAG
AGAGCTCCCAGGCTCAGATCTGGTCTAACCAGAGAGACCCAGTACAAGCAAAAAGCAGATCTTGTCTTCG
TTGGGAGTGAATTAGCCCTTCCAGTCCCCCCTTTTCTTTTAAAAAGTGGCTAAGATCTACAGCTGCCTTG
TAAGTCATTGGTCTTAAAGGTACCGAGCTCGAATTAATTCCCTCGAGGTCGACGGTATCGATGCGGGGAG
GCGGCCCAAAGGGAGATCCGACTCGTCTGAGGGCGAAGGCGAAGACGCGGAAGAGGCCGCAGAGCCGGCA
GCAGGCCGCGGGAAGGAAGGTCCGCTGGATTGAGGGCCGAAGGGACGTAGCAGAAGGACGTCCCGCGCAG
AATCCAGGTGGCAACACAGGCGAGCAGCCAAGGAAAGGACGATGATTTCCCCGACAACACCACGGAATTG
TCAGTGCCCAACAGCCGAGCCCCTGTCCAGCAGCGGGCAAGGCAGGCGGCGATGAGTTCCGCCGTGGCAA
TAGGGAGGGGGAAAGCGAAAGTCCCGGAAAGGAGCTGACAGGTGGTGGCAATGCCCCAACCAGTGGGGGT
TGCGTCAGCAAACACAGTGCACACCACGCCACGTTGCCTGACAACGGGCCACAACTCCTCATAAAGAGAC
AGCAACCAGGATTTATACAAGGAGGAGAAAATGAAAGCCATACGGGAAGCAATAGCATGATACAAAGGCA
TTAAAGCAGCGTATCCACATAGCGTAAAAGGAGCAACATAGTTAAGAATACCAGTCAATCTTTCACAAAT
TTTGTAATCCAGAGGTTGATTATCGATAAGCTTGATATCAAGCTTGCATGCCTGCAGGTCGACTCTAGAG
TCGCGGCCTCAGTCAGTCACGCATGTTGCAGGTGGGAGTTGCGGCCGCAAGTCAAGGATCTTACGGTGGT
GTAGCCTGAGTATTTGGCTTCATTGGAGTCCCCTTTTGGGCCTGTTGGAGCCTATACTTTTTTATCTTGC
GTTGGCGGTTATACAGGTAGGTAGAAAGGCCAGCCGTCCCCATAATGACAGCCGCCGCAACGACCGTTAT
AATCACTATGGATCCCTTATACAGCTCATCCATTCCCAGGGTGATCCCAGCAGCCGTCACGAATTCAAGC
AGAACCATATGGTCTCTTTTTTCGTTAGGATCCTTGGAGAGGGCTGATTGCGTGGAGAGGTAGTGGTTAT
CTGGCAGCAAAACCGGACCGTCGCCGATAGGCGTGTTTTGCTGGTAATGGTCGGCCAGTTGCACAGAGCC
ATCCTCGATATTGTGTCGGATTTTGAAGTTCACCTTGATGCCGTTCTTCTGCTTATCAGCCATAATATAC
ACGTTGTGGCTGTTGTAGTTGTACTCCAGCTTGTGGCCCAAAATATTGCCGTCTTCTTTGAAATCGATTC
CTTTCAACTCAATTCTATTTACCAACGTGTCCCCCTCGAACTTAACTTCAGCCCTGGTTTTATAGTTACC
GTCGTCCTTGAAGAATATGGTGCGTTCCTGAACATAGCCCTCAGGCATCGCGGACTTGAAGAAATCGTGC
TGTTTCATGTGGTCGGGGTACCGGGAGAAGCACTGGACTCCGTAGGTGAGGGTGGTCACGAGTGTAGGCC
AGGGCACTGGCAGCTTTCCTGTTGTACAGATGAACTTCAACGTCAGTTTACCGTACGTAGCGTCGCCCTC
TCCTTCGCCGCTCACTGAGAACTTGTGTCCGTTAACGTCTCCGTCCAGCTCAACCAGGATGGGCACAACT
CCGGTGAACAATTCTTCACCCTTAGAAACCATGGATCCTTTATCATCGTCATCTTTATAATCCGCAAAAA
CAAGACAAAAAATGTAACTGAGGGCGATAATTGTCTTCATGGTGGCGGCGACGCGTGAGAATTCTCGAGA
GCTCCAGATCCCCCCCGGGCGACTCAGTCTGTCGGAGGACTGGCGCGCCGAGTGAGGGGTTGTGAGCTCT
TTTATAGAGCTCGGGAAGCAGAAGCGCGCGAACAGAAGCGAGAAGCAGGCTGATTGGTTAATTCAAATAA
GGCGCAGGGTCATTTCAGGTCCTTGGGGGAGCCTGGAAACATCTGATGGGTCTTAAGAAACTGCTGAGGG
TTGGGCCATATCTGGGGACCATCTGTTCTTGGCCTCGGGCCGGGGCCGAAACTGCGGTGACCATCTGTTC
TTGGCCCCGGGCCGGGGCCGAAACTGCTCACCGCAGATATCCTGTTTGGCCCAACGTTAGCTATTTTCAT
GTACCCGCCCTTGATCTGAACTTCTCTATTCTTGGTTTGGTATTTTTCCATGCCTTGCAAAATGGCGTTA
CTGCAGCTAGCTTGCCAAACCTACAGGTGGGGTCTTTCATTCCCCCCTTTTTCTGGAGACTAAATAAAAT
CTTTTATTTTATCGGGGCTGCAGGAATTCGATATCAAGCTTATCGATCCAAACTGGATCTCTGCTGTCCC
TGTAATAAACCCGAAAATTTTGAATTTTTGTAATTTGTTTTTGTAATTCTTTAGTTTGTATGTCTGTTGC
TATTATGTCTACTATTCTTTCCCCTGCACTGTACCCCCCAATCCCCCCTTTTCTTTTAAAATTGTGGATG
AATACTGCCATTTGGCGATACCGTCGAGATCCGTTCACTAATCGAATGGATCTGTCTCTGTCTCTCTCTC
CACCTTCTTCTTCTATTCCTTCGGGCCTGTCGGGTCCCCTCGGGGTTGGGAGGTGGGTCTGAAACGATAA
TGGTGAATATCCCTGCCTAACTCTATTCACTATAGAAAGTACAGCAAAAACTATTCTTAAACCTACCAAG
CCTCCTACTATCATTATGAATAATTTTATATACCACAGCCAATTTGTTATGTTAAACCAATTCCACAAAC
TTGCCCATTTATCTAATTCCAATAATTCTTGTTCATTCTTTTCTTGCTGGTTTTGCGATTCTTCAATTAA
GGAGTGTATTAAGCTTGTGTAATTGTTAATTTCTCTGTCCCACTCCATCCAGGTCGTGTGATTCCAAATC
TGTTCCAGAGATTTATTACTCCAACTAGCATTCCAAGGCACAGCAGTGGTGCAAATGAGTTTTCCAGAGC
AACCCCAAATCCCCAGGAGCTGTTGATCCTTTAGGTATCTTTCCACAGCCAGGATTCTTGCCTGGAGCTG
CTTGATGCCCCAGACTGTGAGTTGCAACAGATGCTGTTGCGCCTCAATAGCCCTCAGCAAATTGTTCTGC
TGCTGCACTATACCAGACAATAATTGTCTGGCCTGTACCGTCAGCGTCATTGACGCTGCGCCCATAGTGC
TTCCTGCTGCTCCCAAGAACCCAAGGAACAAAGCTCCTATTCCCACTGCTCTTTTTTCTCTCTGCACCAC
TCTTCTCTTTGCCTTGGTGGGTGCTACTCCTAATGGTTCAATTTTTACTACTTTATATTTATATAATTCA
CTTCTCCAATTGTCCCTCATATCTCCTCCTCCAGGTCTGAAGATCAGCGGCCGGCCGCTTGCTGTGCGGT
GGTCTTACTTTTGTTTTGCTCTTCCTCTATCTTGTCTAAAGCTTCCTTGGTGTCTTTTATCTCTATCCTT
TGATGCACACAATAGAGGGTTGCTACTGTATTATATAATGATCTAAGTTCTTCTGATCCTGTCTGAAGGG
ATGGTTGTAGCTGTCCCAGTATTTGTCTACAGCCTTCTGATGTTTCTAACAGGCCAGGATTAACTGCGAA
TCGTTCTAGCTCCCTGCTTGCCCATACTATATGTTTTAATTTATATTTTTTCTTTCCCCCTGGCCTTAAC
CGAATTTTTTCCCATCGCGATCTAATTCTCCCCCGCTTAATACTGACGCTCTCGCACCCATCTCTCTCCT
TCTAGCCTCCGCTAGTCAAAATTTTTGGCGTACTCACCAGTCGCCGCCCCTCGCCTCTTGCCGTGCGCGC
TTCAGCAAGCCGAGTCCTGCGTCGAGAGAGCTCCTCTGGTTTCCCTTTCGCTTTCAAGTCCCTGTTCGGG
CGCCACTGCTAGAGATTTTCCACACTGACTAAAAGGGTCTGAGGGATCTCTAGTTACCAGAGTCACACAA
CAGACGGGCACACACTACTTGAAGCACTCAAGGCAAGCTTTATTGAGGCTTAAGCAGTGGGTTCCCTAGT
TAGCCAGAGAGCTCCCAGGCTCAGATCTGGTCTAACCAGAGAGACCCAGTACAGGCAAAAAGCAGCTGCT
TATATGCAGGATCTGAGGGCTCGCCACTCCCCAGTCCCGCCCAGGCCACGCCTCCCTGGAAAGTCCCCAG
CGGAAAGTCCCTTGTAGCAAGCTCGATATCAGCAGTTCTTGAAGTACTCCGGATGCAGCTCTCGGGCCAC
GTGATGAAATGCTAGGCGGCTGTCAAACCTCCACTCTAACACTTCTCTCTCCGGGTCATCCATCCCATGC
AGGCTCACAGGGTGTAACAAGCTGGTGTTCTCTCCTTTATTGGCCTCTTCTACCTTATCTGGCTCAACTG
GTACTAGCTTGTAGCACCATCCAAAGGTCAGTGGATATCTGACCCCTGGCCCTGGTGTGTAGTTCTGCTA
ATCAGGGAAGTAGCCTTGTGTGTGGTAGATCCACAGATCAAGGATATCTTGTCTTCTTTGGGAGTGAATT
AGCCCTTCCAACTACTAAGTTTGTAGTACATATTTAACAAATACAATTTCTTTAAAATGAAAATAATTCA
GAGGAATCACAGGTTTAGAGTAAATGAAACCACAGGTAATTGGCAGTGGTAATAGGGTATGGGGTGGGAA
GTTTGGGATGATTTTGGTTAGCTTGAGTTATCCAGTTGATCCAGACATGATAAGATACATTGATGAGTTT
GGACAAACCACAACTAGAATGCAGTGAAAAAAATGCTTTATTTGTGAAATTTGTGATGCTATTGCTTTAT
TTGTAACCATTATAAGCTGCAATAAACAAGTTAACAACAACAATTGCATTCATTTTATGTTTCAGGTTCA
GGGGGAGGTGTGGGAGGTTTTTTAAAGCAAGTAAAACCTCTACAAATGTGGTATGGCTGATTATGATCTC
TAGTCAAGGCACTATACATCAAATATTCCTTATTAACCCCTTTACAAATTAAAAAGCTAAAGGTACACAA
TTTTTGAGCATAGTTATTAATAGCAGACACTCTATGCCTGTGTGGAGTAAGAAAAAACAGTATGTTATGA
TTATAACTGTTATGCCTACTTATAAAGGTTACAGAATATTTTTCCATAATTTTCTTGTATAGCAGTGCAG
CTTTTTCCTTTGTGGTGTAAATAGCAAAGCAAGCAAGAGTTCTATTACTAAACACAGCATGACTCAAAAA
ACTTAGCAATTCTGAAGGAAAGTCCTTGGGGTCTTCTACCTTTCTCTTCTTTTTTGGAGGAGTAGAATGT
TGAGAGTCAGCAGTAGCCTCATCATCACTAGATGGCATTTCTTCTGAGCAAAACAGGTTTTCCTCATTAA
AGGCATTCCACCACTGCTCCCATTCATCAGTTCCATAGGTTGGAATCTAAAATACACAAACAATTAGAAT
CAGTAGTTTAACACATTATACACTTAAAAATTTTATATTTACCTTAGAGCTTTAAATCTCTGTAGGTAGT
TTGTCCAATTATGTCACACCACAGAAGTAAGGTTCCTTCACAAAGATCCGGGGCCCACTCATAAATCCAG
TTGCCGCCACGGTAGCCAATCACCGTATCGTATAAATCATCGTCGGTACGTTCGGCATCGCTCATCACAA
TACGTGCCTGGACGTCGAGGATTTCGCGTGGGTCAATGCCGCGCCAGATCCACATCAGACGGTTAATCAT
GCGATACCAGTGAGGGATGGTTTTACCATCAAGGGCCGACTGCACAGGCGGTTGTGCGCCGTGATTAAAG
CGGCGGACTAGCGTCGAGGTTTCAGGATGTTTAAAGCGGGGTTTGAACAGGGTTTCGCTCAGGTTTGCCT
GTGTCATGGATGCAGCCTCCAGAATACTTACTGGAAACTATTGTAACCCGCCTGAAGTTAAAAAGAACAA
CGCCCGGCAGTGCCAGGCGTTGAAAAGATTAGCGACCGGAGATTGGCGGGACGAATACGACGCCCATATC
CCACGGCTGTTCAATCCAGGTATCTTGCGGGATATCAACAACATAGTCATCAACCAGCGGACGACCAGCC
GGTTTTGCGAAGATGGTGACAAAGTGCGCTTTTGGATACATTTCACGAATCGCAACCGCAGTACCACCGG
TATCCACCAGGTCATCAATAACGATGAAGCCTTCGCCATCGCCTTCTGCGCGTTTCAGCACTTTAAGCTC
GCGCTGGTTGTCGTGATCGTAGCTGGAAATACAAACGGTATCGACATGACGAATACCCAGTTCACGCGCC
AGTAACGCACCCGGTACAGACCGCCACGGCTTACGGCAATAATGCCTTTCCATTGTTCAGAAGGCATCAG
TCGGCTTGCGAGTTTACGTGCATGGATCTGCAACATGTCCCAGGTGACGATGTATTTTTCGCTCATGTGA
AGTGTCCCAGCCTGTTTATCTACGGCTTAAAAAGTGTTCGAGGGGAAAATAGGTTGCGCGAGATTATAGA
GATCTGGCGCACTAAAAACCAGTATTTCACATGAGTCCGCGTCTTTTTACGCACTGCCTCTCCCTGACGC
GGGATAAAGTGGTATTCTCAAACATATCTCGCAAGCCTGTCTTGTGTCCAAGCTTTTTGCAAAAGCCTAG
GCCTCCAAAAAAGCCTCCTCACTACTTCTGGAATAGCTCAGAGGCCGAGGCGGCCTCGGCCTCTGCATAA
ATAAAAAAAATTAGTCAGCCATGGGGCGGAGAATGGGCGGAACTGGGCGGAGTTAGGGGCGGGATGGGCG
GAGTTAGGGGCGGGACTATGGTTGCTGACTAATTGA
Features (pLannotate 1.2.2; 34 found; start..end, strand, type, name):
    146..202     -  CDS            lacI (fragment): lac repressor; lacI; The lac repressor binds to the lac operator to inhibit transcription in E. coli. This inhibition can be relieved by adding lactose or isopropyl-β-D-thiogalactopyranoside (IPTG).
    385..973     -  rep_origin     ori: high-copy-number ColE1/pMB1/pBR322/pUC origin of replication
   1144..2004    -  CDS            AmpR: β-lactamase; bla; confers resistance to ampicillin, carbenicillin, and related antibiotics
   2005..2109    -  promoter       AmpR promoter: bla
   2204..2239    +  CDS            rop (fragment): Rop protein, which maintains plasmids at low copy number; rop
   2341..2389    +  misc_feature   bom (fragment): basis of mobility region from pBR322
   2390..2669    -  CDS            TcR (fragment): tetracycline efflux protein; tet; confers resistance to tetracycline
   2897..2915    +  promoter       SP6 promoter: promoter for bacteriophage SP6 RNA polymerase
   2940..3173    -  LTR            3' LTR (ΔU3): self-inactivating 3' long terminal repeat (LTR) from HIV-1
   3175..3243    -  CDS            nef (fragment): NEF_HV1Z2 - Experimental evidence at protein level: Swiss-Prot protein existence level 1. Extracellular Nef protein targets CD4(+) T-lymphocytes for apoptosis by interacting with CXCR4 surface receptors. From Human immunodeficiency virus type 1 group M subtype D (isolate Z2/CDC-Z34) (HIV-1).
   3260..3282    -  misc_feature   MCS (fragment): pBluescript multiple cloning site
   3283..3871    -  misc_feature   WPRE: woodchuck hepatitis virus posttranscriptional regulatory element
   3871..3889    -  misc_feature   MCS (fragment): pBluescript multiple cloning site
   3890..3920    -  misc_feature   MCS (fragment): pUC18/19 multiple cloning site
   3984..4139    -  CDS            ICAM1 (fragment): ICAM1_HUMAN - Experimental evidence at protein level: Swiss-Prot protein existence level 1. (Microbial infection) Upon Kaposi's sarcoma-associated herpesvirus/HHV-8 infection, is degraded by viral E3 ubiquitin ligase MIR2, presumably to prevent lysis of infected cells by cytotoxic T- lymphocytes and NK cell. From Homo sapiens (Human).
   4146..4862    -  CDS            EGFP: EGFP is a basic (constitutively fluorescent) green fluorescent protein published in 1996, derived from Aequorea victoria. It is reported to be a rapidly-maturing weak dimer with moderate acid sensitivity.
   4984..5391    -  promoter       SFFV promoter: spleen focus-forming virus long terminal repeat (LTR) promoter
   5475..5507    +  misc_feature   MCS (fragment): pBluescript multiple cloning site
   5544..5661    -  misc_feature   cPPT/CTS: central polypurine tract and central termination sequence of HIV-1
   5698..5798    -  CDS            Rev (fragment): human immunodeficiency virus 1 (HIV-1) Rev protein; rev; enhances nuclear export of unspliced and incompletely spliced viral mRNAs
   6175..6408    -  misc_feature   RRE: The Rev response element (RRE) of HIV-1 allows for Rev-dependent mRNA export from the nucleus to the cytoplasm.
   6583..6921    -  CDS            HIV-1 gag (fragment): gag protein from human immunodeficiency virus 1; gag
   6905..7030    -  misc_feature   HIV-1 Ψ: packaging signal of human immunodeficiency virus type 1
   7077..7334    -  LTR            5' LTR (truncated): truncated 5' long terminal repeat (LTR) from HIV-1
   7382..7711    -  CDS            nef (fragment): NEF_HV1BR - Experimental evidence at protein level: Swiss-Prot protein existence level 1. Extracellular Nef protein targets CD4(+) T-lymphocytes for apoptosis by interacting with CXCR4 surface receptors (PubMed:14990729). From Human immunodeficiency virus type 1 group M subtype B (isolate BRU/LAI) (HIV-1).
   7878..8012    -  polyA_signal   SV40 poly(A) signal: SV40 polyadenylation signal
   8035..8118    -  CDS            large T antigen (fragment): large T antigen from SV40 (simian virus 40)
   8437..8457    -  CDS            SV40 NLS: nuclear localization signal of SV40 (simian virus 40) large T antigen
   8587..8652    -  intron         small t intron: SV40 (simian virus 40) small t antigen intron
   8654..8728    -  CDS            small t antigen (fragment): SV40 (simian virus 40) small t antigen
   8732..9037    -  CDS            frsA (fragment): FRSA_ECOLI - Also known as yafA. Experimental evidence at protein level: Swiss-Prot protein existence level 1. Catalyzes the hydrolysis of esters (PubMed:15808744). Displays esterase activity toward pNP-butyrate (PubMed:15808744). May stimulate mixed-acid fermentation by acting as a fermentation/respiration switch that down-regulates respiration and up- regulates fermentation rates (PubMed:15169777). From Escherichia coli (strain K12).
   9132..9467    -  CDS            gpt (fragment): XGPT_ECOLI - Also known as gpp, gxu. Experimental evidence at protein level: Swiss-Prot protein existence level 1. Purine salvage pathway enzyme that catalyzes the transfer of the ribosyl-5-phosphate group from 5-phospho-alpha-D-ribose 1- diphosphate (PRPP) to the N9 position of the 6-oxopurines guanine and xanthine to form the corresponding ribonucleotides GMP (guanosine 5'- monophosphate) and XMP (xanthosine 5'-monophosphate), with the release of PPi. To a lesser extent, also acts on hypoxanthine (PubMed:9100006, PubMed:3886014). Does not ribophosphorylate adenine (PubMed:3886014). From Esch
   9467..9586    -  CDS            gpt (fragment): XGPT_ECOLI - Also known as gpp, gxu. Experimental evidence at protein level: Swiss-Prot protein existence level 1. Purine salvage pathway enzyme that catalyzes the transfer of the ribosyl-5-phosphate group from 5-phospho-alpha-D-ribose 1- diphosphate (PRPP) to the N9 position of the 6-oxopurines guanine and xanthine to form the corresponding ribonucleotides GMP (guanosine 5'- monophosphate) and XMP (xanthosine 5'-monophosphate), with the release of PPi. To a lesser extent, also acts on hypoxanthine (PubMed:9100006, PubMed:3886014). Does not ribophosphorylate adenine (PubMed:3886014). From Esch
   9786..139     -  promoter       SV40 promoter (across the origin): SV40 enhancer and early promoter
