[The description below was written by a language model from this plasmid's Addgene catalogue record and pLannotate feature annotations shown in this document.]
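Description:
pHR-flag-GFP-iCAM-1 is a roughly 10 kb lentiviral transfer plasmid built on the pHR backbone for expression of a synthetic cell adhesion molecule (synCAM) in mammalian cells. It is maintained in E. coli through a high-copy ColE1/pUC-type origin and selected with ampicillin via the β-lactamase gene. The backbone also carries short remnants of older vectors (fragments of lacI, rop, bom and the tetracycline resistance gene), plus an SV40 promoter, gpt fragments, SV40 small t intron and SV40 poly(A) region lying outside the viral genome; these appear to be legacy sequence rather than functional parts of the payload.

The lentiviral cassette contains a truncated HIV-1 5' LTR, the Ψ packaging signal with a partial gag sequence, the RRE for Rev-dependent nuclear export, the cPPT/CTS element that aids nuclear import of the reverse-transcribed genome, and a self-inactivating ΔU3 3' LTR. Because the plasmid carries only fragments of viral genes, packaging functions must be supplied in trans. Within this frame, an SFFV promoter drives a single annotated reading unit in which EGFP is followed directly by a short fragment of human ICAM1, with a WPRE downstream to enhance transcript stability and expression. This layout is consistent with a synCAM in which GFP serves as the extracellular interaction domain and the ICAM-1 portion provides the membrane-proximal and intracellular region, although the record does not define the domain boundaries. The FLAG tag implied by the name, and any signal peptide, were not annotated; they may lie in the unannotated stretch between the promoter and EGFP. The plasmid comes from work on programming multicellular assembly with engineered adhesion molecules, where it would be used to transduce cells stably with this synCAM.
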