Addgene plasmid #205186: pHR-flag-GFP-iCAM-1
Purpose: This vector encodes of a synCAM (iCAM1) and GFP
Depositing lab: Wendell Lim. Depositing organization: University of California, San Francisco (UCSF). Publication: Programming multicellular assembly with synthetic cell adhesion molecules. Stevens AJ, Harris AR, Gerdts J, Kim KH, Trentesaux C, Ramirez JT, McKeithan WL, Fattahi F, Klein OD, Fletcher DA, Lim WA. Nature. 2023 Feb;614(7946):144-152. doi: 10.1038/s41586-022-05622-z. Epub 2022 Dec 12. PubMed 36509107.
Backbone
  Vector backbone: pHR
  Vector type: Mammalian Expression, Lentiviral
Growth in bacteria
  Bacterial resistance: Ampicillin, 100 μg/mL
  Growth temperature: 37°C
  Growth strain: NEB Stable
  Copy number: High Copy
Gene/Insert
  Gene/Insert name: synCAM iCAM1 and GFP
  Species: Synthetic
Terms and licenses: Academic/Nonprofit Terms; Industry Terms: Not Available to Industry
How to cite: pHR-flag-GFP-iCAM-1 was a gift from Wendell Lim (Addgene plasmid # 205186 ; http://n2t.net/addgene:205186 ; RRID:Addgene_205186)
